>Addgene plasmid #29698 | pTH652-RLuc/maxFLuc | addgene full sequence | sequence record 236075 | Addgene NGS Result
GACGAAAGGGCCTCGTGATACGCCTATTTTTATAGGTTAATGTCATGATAATAATGGTTTCTTAGACGGA
TCGCTTGCCTGTAACTTACACGCGCCTCGTATCTTTTAATGATGGAATAATTTGGGAATTTACTCTGTGT
TTATTTATTTTTATGTTTTGTATTTGGATTTTAGAAAGTAAATAAAGAAGGTAGAAGAGTTACGGAATGA
AGAAAAAAAAATAAACAAAGGTTTAAAAAATTTCAACAAAAAGCGTACTTTACATATATATTTATTAGAC
AAGAAAAGCAGATTAAATAGATATACATTCGATTAACGATAAGTAAAATGTAAAATCACAGGATTTTCGT
GTGTGGTCTTCTACACAGACAAGATGAAACAATTCGGCATTAATACCTGAGAGCAGGAAGAGCAAGATAA
AAGGTAGTATTTGTTGGCGATCCCCCTAGAGTCTTTTACATCTTCGGAAAACAAAAACTATTTTTTCTTT
AATTTCTTTTTTTACTTTCTATTTTTAATTTATATATTTATATTAAAAAATTTAAATTATAATTATTTTT
ATAGCACGTGATGAAAAGGACCCAGGTGGCACTTTTCGGGGAAATGTGCGCGGAACCCCTATTTGTTTAT
TTTTCTAAATACATTCAAATATGTATCCGCTCATGAGACAATAACCCTGATAAATGCTTCAATAATATTG
AAAAAGGAAGAGTATGAGTATTCAACATTTCCGTGTCGCCCTTATTCCCTTTTTTGCGGCATTTTGCCTT
CCTGTTTTTGCTCACCCAGAAACGCTGGTGAAAGTAAAAGATGCTGAAGATCAGTTGGGTGCACGAGTGG
GTTACATCGAACTGGATCTCAACAGCGGTAAGATCCTTGAGAGTTTTCGCCCCGAAGAACGTTTTCCAAT
GATGAGCACTTTTAAAGTTCTGCTATGTGGCGCGGTATTATCCCGTATTGACGCCGGGCAAGAGCAACTC
GGTCGCCGCATACACTATTCTCAGAATGACTTGGTTGAGTACTCACCAGTCACAGAAAAGCATCTTACGG
ATGGCATGACAGTAAGAGAATTATGCAGTGCTGCCATAACCATGAGTGATAACACTGCGGCCAACTTACT
TCTGACAACGATCGGAGGACCGAAGGAGCTAACCGCTTTTTTGCACAACATGGGGGATCATGTAACTCGC
CTTGATCGTTGGGAACCGGAGCTGAATGAAGCCATACCAAACGACGAGCGTGACACCACGATGCCTGTAG
CAATGGCAACAACGTTGCGCAAACTATTAACTGGCGAACTACTTACTCTAGCTTCCCGGCAACAATTAAT
AGACTGGATGGAGGCGGATAAAGTTGCAGGACCACTTCTGCGCTCGGCCCTTCCGGCTGGCTGGTTTATT
GCTGATAAATCTGGAGCCGGTGAGCGTGGGTCTCGCGGTATCATTGCAGCACTGGGGCCAGATGGTAAGC
CCTCCCGTATCGTAGTTATCTACACGACGGGGAGTCAGGCAACTATGGATGAACGAAATAGACAGATCGC
TGAGATAGGTGCCTCACTGATTAAGCATTGGTAACTGTCAGACCAAGTTTACTCATATATACTTTAGATT
GATTTAAAACTTCATTTTTAATTTAAAAGGATCTAGGTGAAGATCCTTTTTGATAATCTCATGACCAAAA
TCCCTTAACGTGAGTTTTCGTTCCACTGAGCGTCAGACCCCGTAGAAAAGATCAAAGGATCTTCTTGAGA
TCCTTTTTTTCTGCGCGTAATCTGCTGCTTGCAAACAAAAAAACCACCGCTACCAGCGGTGGTTTGTTTG
CCGGATCAAGAGCTACCAACTCTTTTTCCGAAGGTAACTGGCTTCAGCAGAGCGCAGATACCAAATACTG
TTCTTCTAGTGTAGCCGTAGTTAGGCCACCACTTCAAGAACTCTGTAGCACCGCCTACATACCTCGCTCT
GCTAATCCTGTTACCAGTGGCTGCTGCCAGTGGCGATAAGTCGTGTCTTACCGGGTTGGACTCAAGACGA
TAGTTACCGGATAAGGCGCAGCGGTCGGGCTGAACGGGGGGTTCGTGCACACAGCCCAGCTTGGAGCGAA
CGACCTACACCGAACTGAGATACCTACAGCGTGAGCTATGAGAAAGCGCCACGCTTCCCGAAGGGAGAAA
GGCGGACAGGTATCCGGTAAGCGGCAGGGTCGGAACAGGAGAGCGCACGAGGGAGCTTCCAGGGGGAAAC
GCCTGGTATCTTTATAGTCCTGTCGGGTTTCGCCACCTCTGACTTGAGCGTCGATTTTTGTGATGCTCGT
CAGGGGGGCGGAGCCTATGGAAAAACGCCAGCAACGCGGCCTTTTTACGGTTCCTGGCCTTTTGCTGGCC
TTTTGCTCACATGTTCTTTCCTGCGTTATCCCCTGATTCTGTGGATAACCGTATTACCGCCTTTGAGTGA
GCTGATACCGCTCGCCGCAGCCGAACGACCGAGCGCAGCGAGTCAGTGAGCGAGGAAGCGGAAGAGCGCC
CAATACGCAAACCGCCTCTCCCCGCGCGTTGGCCGATTCATTAATGCAGCTGGCACGACAGGTTTCCCGA
CTGGAAAGCGGGCAGTGAGCGCAACGCAATTAATGTAAGTTAGCTCACTCATTAGGCACCCCAGGCTTTA
CACTTTATGCTTCCGGCTCGTATGTTGTGTGGAATTGTGAGCGGATAACAATTTCACACAGGAAACAGCT
ATGACCATGATTACGCCAAGCTCGAAATTAACCCTCACTAAAGGGAACAAAAGCTGGTACCGGGCCCCCC
CTCGAGGGCATGCGAAGGAAAATGAGAAATATCGAGGGAGACGATTCAGAGGAGCAGGACAAACTATAAC
CGACTGTTTGTTGGAGGATGCCGTACATAACGAACACTGCTGAAGCTACCATGTCTACAGTTTAGAGGAA
TGGGTACAACTCACAGGCGAGGGATGGTGTTCACTCGTGCTAGCAAACGCGGTGGGAGCAAAAAGTAGAA
TATTATCTTTTATTCGTGAAACTTCGAACACTGTCATCTAAAGATGCTATATACTAATATAGGCATACTT
GATAATGAAAACTATAAATCGTAAAGACATAAGAGATCCGCTTATTTAGAGTGTCGAATTCTTACGACAT
TTGTTCATTTTTGAGAACTCGCTCAACGAACGATTTGATATATTTTCCCATTTCATCAGGTGCATCTTCT
TGCGAAAAATGAAGACCTTTTACTTTGACAAATTCAGTATTAGGAAACTTCTTGGCACCTTCAACAATAG
CATTGGAAAAGAATCCTGGGTCCGATTCAATAAACATTTTTGGTAAATCATCACTTGCACGTAGATAAGC
ATTATAATTCCTAACAATTTGTACAACGTCAGGTTTACCACCTTTTACTAACGGGATTTCACGAGGCCAT
GATAATGTTGGACGACGAACTTCACCTTTCTCTTTGAATGGTTCAAGATATGCTGCAAATTCTTCTGGTT
CTAACTTTCTCATGATTTTTGATGGCAACATGGTTTCCACGAAGAAGTTATTCTCCAAAACCATTTTTTC
TCCTTCTTCAGATTTGATCAACGCAATATCTTCTTCAATATCAGGCCATTCATCCCATGATTCAATCACA
TCTACTACACTTTCAGCGTGAACTATTGCTTTGATCTTATCTTGATGCTCATAGCTATAATGAAATGCCA
AACAAGCACCCCAATCATGGCCGACAAAAATGATCTTCTTTGGTAAATTAAGAAGTTCAAACCATGCAGT
AAGATATTTGTAATGATCAAGTAACCTATAAGAACCATTACCAGATTTGCCTGATTTGCCCATACCAATA
AGGTCTGGTATAATACACCGCGCTACTGGCTCAATATGTGGCACAACATGTCGCCATAAATAAGAAGAGG
CCGCGTTACCATGTAAAAAAATAACAGCATTTTCTGCATGTTTTTCTGAATCATAATAATTAATAAATGA
ATCAAGAACATTCATTTGTTTACATCTGGCCCACCACTGCGGACCAGTTATCATCCGTTTCCTTTGTTCT
GGATCATAAACTTTCGAAGTCATCCCGGGGAGTTGATTGTAGCTTGGTATAGCTTGAAATATTGTGCAGA
AAAAGAAACAAGGAAGAAAGGGAACGAGAACAATGACGAGGAAACAAAAGATTAATAATTGCAGGTCTAT
TTATACTTGATAGCAAGACAGCAAACTTTTTTTTATTTCAAATTCAAGTAACTGGAAGGAAGGCCGTATA
CCGTTGCTCATTAGAGAGTAGTGTGCGTGAATGAAGGAAGGAAAAAGTTTCGTGTGCTTCGAGATACCCC
TCATCAGCTCTGGAACAACGACATCTGTTGGTGCTGTCTTTGTCGTTAATTTTTTCCTTTAGTGTCTTCC
ATCATTTTTTTGTCATTGCGGATATGGTGAGACAACAACGGGGGAGAGAGAAAAGAAAAAAAAAGAAAAG
AATCCGGGAGTTTATCATTATCAATACTGCCATTTCAAAGAATACGTAAATAATTAATAGTAGTGATTTT
CCTAACTTTATTTAGTCAAAAAATTAGCCTTTTAATTCTGCTGTAACCCGTACATGCCCAAAATAGGGGG
CGGGTTACACAGAATATATAACATCGTAGGTGTCTGGGTGAACAGTTTATTCCTGGCATCCACTAAATAT
AATGGAGCCCGCTTTTTAAGCTGGCATCCAGAAAAAAAAAGAATCCCAGCACCAAAATATTGTTTTCTTC
ACCAACCATCAGTTCATAGGTCCATTCTCTTAGCGCAACTACAGAGAACAGGGGCACAAACAGGCAAAAA
ACGGGCACAACCTCAATGGAGTGATGCAACCTGCCTGGAGTAAATGATGACACAAGGCAATTGACCCACG
CATGTATCTATCTCATTTTCTTACACCTTCTATTACCTTCTGCTCTCTCTGATTTGGAAAAAGCTGAAAA
AAAAGGTTGAAACCAGTTCCCTGAAATTATTCCCCTACTTGACTAATAAGTATATAAAGACGGTAGGTAT
TGATTGTAATTCTGTAAATCTATTTCTTAAACTTCTTAAATTCTACTTTTATAGTTAGTCTTTTTTTTAG
TTTTAAAACACCAAGAACTTAGTTTCGACGGATCCATGGAAGACGCTAAGAACATTAAGAAGGGCCCAGC
TCCATTCTACCCATTGGAAGACGGCACTGCTGGCGAACAATTGCACAAGGCTATGAAGAGATACGCTTTG
GTTCCAGGCACTATTGCTTTCACTGACGCTCACATTGAAGTTAACATTACTTACGCTGAATACTTCGAAA
TGTCTGTTAGATTGGCTGAAGCTATGAAGAGATACGGCTTGAACACTAACCACAGAATTGTTGTTTGCTC
TGAAAACTCTTTGCAATTCTTCATGCCAGTTTTGGGCGCTTTGTTCATTGGCGTTGCTGTTGCTCCAGCT
AACGACATTTACAACGAAAGAGAATTGTTGAACTCTATGAACATTTCTCAACCAACTGTTGTTTTCGTTT
CTAAGAAGGGCTTGCAAAAGATTTTGAACGTTCAAAAGAAGTTGCCAATTATTCAAAAGATTATTATTAT
GGACTCTAAGACTGACTACCAAGGCTTCCAATCTATGTACACTTTCGTTACTTCTCACTTGCCACCAGGC
TTCAACGAATACGACTTCGTTCCAGAATCTTTCGACAGAGACAAGACTATTGCTTTGATTATGAACTCTT
CTGGCTCTACTGGCTTGCCAAAGGGCGTTGCTTTGCCACACAGAACTGCTTGCGTTAGATTCTCTCACGC
TAGAGACCCAATTTTCGGCAACCAAATTATTCCAGACACTGCTATTTTGTCTGTTGTTCCATTCCACCAC
GGCTTCGGCATGTTCACTACTTTGGGCTACTTGATTTGCGGCTTCAGAGTTGTTTTGATGTACAGATTCG
AAGAAGAATTGTTCTTGAGATCTTTGCAAGACTACAAGATTCAATCTGCTTTGTTGGTTCCAACTTTGTT
CTCTTTCTTCGCTAAGTCTACTTTGATTGACAAGTACGACTTGTCTAACTTGCACGAAATTGCTTCTGGC
GGCGCTCCATTGTCTAAGGAAGTTGGCGAAGCTGTTGCTAAGAGATTCCACTTGCCAGGCATTAGACAAG
GCTACGGCTTGACTGAAACTACTTCTGCTATTTTGATTACTCCAGAAGGCGACGACAAGCCAGGCGCTGT
TGGCAAGGTTGTTCCATTCTTCGAAGCTAAGGTTGTTGACTTGGACACTGGCAAGACTTTGGGCGTTAAC
CAAAGAGGCGAATTGTGCGTTAGAGGCCCAATGATTATGTCTGGCTACGTTAACAACCCAGAAGCTACTA
ACGCTTTGATTGACAAGGACGGCTGGTTGCACTCTGGCGACATTGCTTACTGGGACGAAGACGAACACTT
CTTCATTGTTGACAGATTGAAGTCTTTGATTAAGTACAAGGGCTACCAAGTTGCTCCAGCTGAATTGGAA
TCTATTTTGTTGCAACACCCAAACATTTTCGACGCTGGCGTTGCTGGCTTGCCAGACGACGACGCTGGCG
AATTGCCAGCTGCTGTTGTTGTTTTGGAACACGGCAAGACTATGACTGAAAAGGAAATTGTTGACTACGT
TGCTTCTCAAGTTACTACTGCTAAGAAGTTGAGAGGCGGCGTTGTTTTCGTTGACGAAGTTCCAAAGGGC
TTGACTGGCAAGTTGGACGCTAGAAAGATTAGAGAAATTTTGATTAAGGCTAAGAAGGGCGGCAAGTCTA
AGTTGTAAGTCGACCTGCAGGCATGCAAGCTTTGGACTTCTTCGCCAGAGGTTTGGTCAAGTCTCCAATC
AAGGTTGTCGGCTTGTCTACCTTGCCAGAAATTTACGAAAAGATGGAAAAGGGTCAAATCGTTGGTAGAT
ACGTTGTTGACACTTCTAAATAAGCGAATTTCTTATGATTTATGATTTTTATTATTAAATAAGTTATAAA
AAAAATAAGTGTATACAAATTTTAAAGTGACTCTTAGGTTTTAAAACGAAAATTCTTATTCTTGAGTAAC
TCTTTCCTGTAGGTCAGGTTGCTTTCTCAGGTATAGCATGAGGTCGCTCTTATTGACCACACCTCTACCG
GCATGCCGGTCGAAATTCCCCTACCCTATGAAAAGCGGCCGCCACCGCGGTGGAGCTCCAATTCGCCCTA
TAGTGAGTCGTATTACAATTCACTGGCCGTCGTTTTACAACGTCGTGACTGGGAAAACCCTGGCGTTACC
CAACTTAATCGCCTTGCAGCACATCCCCCTTTCGCCAGCTGGCGTAATAGCGAAGAGGCCCGCACCGATC
GCCCTTCCCAACAGTTGCGCAGCCTGAATGGCGAATGG
[124 nt withheld, positions 7389-7512]
C
[91 nt withheld, positions 7514-7604]
A
[49 nt withheld, positions 7606-7654]
CCTTTGACGTTGGAGTCCACGTTCTTT
[37 nt withheld, positions 7682-7718]
ACCCTATCTCGGTCTATTCTTTTGATTTATAAGGGATTTTGCCGATTTCGGCCTATTGGTTAAAAAATGA
GCTGATTTAACAAAAATTTAACGCGAATTTTAACAAAATATTAACGCTTACAATTTCCTGATGCGGTATT
TTCTCCTTACGCATCTGTGCGGTATTTCACACCGCATAGGGTAATAACTGATATAATTAAATTGAAGCTC
TAATTTGTGAGTTTAGTATACATGCATTTACTTATAATACAGTTTTTTAGTTTTGCTGGCCGCATCTTCT
CAAATATGCTTCCCAGCCTGCTTTTCTGTAACGTTCACCCTCTACCTTAGCATCCCTTCCCTTTGCAAAT
AGTCCTCTTCCAACAATAATAATGTCAGATCCTGTAGAGACCACATCATCCACGGTTCTATACTGTTGAC
CCAATGCGTCTCCCTTGTCATCTAAACCCACACCGGGTGTCATAATCAACCAATCGTAACCTTCATCTCT
TCCACCCATGTCTCTTTGAGCAATAAAGCCGATAACAAAATCTTTGTCGCTCTTCGCAATGTCAACAGTA
CCCTTAGTATATTCTCCAGTAGATAGGGAGCCCTTGCATGACAATTCTGCTAACATCAAAAGGCCTCTAG
GTTCCTTTGTTACTTCTTCTGCCGCCTGCTTCAAACCGCTAACAATACCTGGGCCCACCACACCGTGTGC
ATTCGTAATGTCTGCCCATTCTGCTATTCTGTATACACCCGCAGAGTACTGCAATTTGACTGTATTACCA
ATGTCAGCAAATTTTCTGTCTTCGAAGAGTAAAAAATTGTACTTGGCGGATAATGCCTTTAGCGGCTTAA
CTGTGCCCTCCATGGAAAAATCAGTCAAGATATCCACATGTGTTTTTAGTAAACAAATTTTGGGACCTAA
TGCTTCAACTAACTCCAGTAATTCCTTGGTGGTACGAACATCCAATGAAGCACACAAGTTTGTTTGCTTT
TCGTGCATGATATTAAATAGCTTGGCAGCAACAGGACTAGGATGAGTAGCAGCACGTTCCTTATATGTAG
CTTTCGACATGATTTATCTTCGTTTCCTGCAGGTTTTTGTTCTGTGCAGTTGGGTTAAGAATACTGGGCA
ATTTCATGTTTCTTCAACACTACATATGCGTATATATACCAATCTAAGTCTGTGCTCCTTCCTTCGTTCT
TCCTTCTGTTCGGAGATTACCGAATCAAAAAAATTTCAAGGAAACCGAAATCAAAAAAAAGAATAAAAAA
AAAATGATGAATTGAAAAGGTGGTATGGTGCACTCTCAGTACAATCTGCTCTGATGCCGCATAGTTAAGC
CAGCCCCGACACCCGCCAACACCCGCTGACGCGCCCTGACGGGCTTGTCTGCTCCCGGCATCCGCTTACA
GACAAGCTGTGACCGTCTCCGGGAGCTGCATGTGTCAGAGGTTTTCACCGTCATCACCGAAACGCGCGA
Features (pLannotate 1.2.2; 27 found; start..end, strand, type, name):
     69..572     -  misc_feature   CEN/ARS: S. cerevisiae CEN6 centromere fused to an autonomously replicating sequence
    609..713     +  promoter       AmpR promoter: bla
    714..1574    +  CDS            AmpR: β-lactamase; bla; confers resistance to ampicillin, carbenicillin, and related antibiotics
   1745..2333    +  rep_origin     ori: high-copy-number ColE1/pMB1/pBR322/pUC origin of replication
   2516..2608    +  CDS            lacI (fragment): lac repressor; lacI; The lac repressor binds to the lac operator to inhibit transcription in E. coli. This inhibition can be relieved by adding lactose or isopropyl-β-D-thiogalactopyranoside (IPTG).
   2621..2642    +  protein_bind   CAP binding site: CAP binding activates transcription in the presence of cAMP. E. coli catabolite activator protein
   2657..2687    +  promoter       lac promoter: promoter for the E. coli lac operon
   2695..2711    +  protein_bind   lac operator: The lac repressor binds to the lac operator to inhibit transcription in E. coli. This inhibition can be relieved by adding lactose or isopropyl-β-D-thiogalactopyranoside (IPTG). lac repressor encoded by lacI
   2756..2774    +  promoter       T3 promoter: promoter for bacteriophage T3 RNA polymerase
   2786..2807    -  misc_feature   MCS (fragment): pBluescript multiple cloning site
   2822..3121    -  terminator     ADH2 terminator: transcription terminator for the S. cerevisiae alcohol dehydrogenase 2 (ADH2) gene
   3151..4083    -  CDS            LUCI_RENRE: Experimental evidence at protein level: Swiss-Prot protein existence level 1. Upon binding the substrate, the enzyme catalyzes an oxygenation, producing a very short-lived hydroperoxide that cyclizes into a dioxetanone structure, which collapses, releasing a CO(2) molecule. The spontaneous breakdown of the dioxetanone releases the energy (about 50 kcal/mole) that is necessary to generate the excited state of the coelenteramide product, which is the singlet form of the monoanion. In vivo the product undergoes the process of nonradiative energy transfer to an accessory protein, a green fluoresce
   4091..4482    -  promoter       ADH1 promoter: S. cerevisiae ADH1; promoter for alcohol dehydrogenase 1
   4495..5138    +  promoter       GAP promoter: S. cerevisiae TDH3; promoter for glyceraldehyde-3-phosphate dehydrogenase
   5146..6795    +  CDS            LUCI_PHOPY: Experimental evidence at protein level: Swiss-Prot protein existence level 1. Produces green light with a wavelength of 562 nm. From Photinus pyralis (Common eastern firefly) (Lampyris pyralis).
   6798..6822    +  misc_feature   MCS (fragment): pUC18/19 multiple cloning site
   6816..6950    +  CDS            ADH1 (fragment): ADH1_YEAST - Also known as ADC1. Experimental evidence at protein level: Swiss-Prot protein existence level 1. This isozyme preferentially catalyzes the conversion of primary unbranched alcohols to their corresponding aldehydes. Also shows activity toward secondary alcohols. From Saccharomyces cerevisiae (strain ATCC 204508 / S288c) (Baker's yeast).
   6954..7141    +  terminator     ADH1 terminator: S. cerevisiae ADH1; transcription terminator for the S. cerevisiae alcohol dehydrogenase 1 (ADH1) gene
   7174..7198    -  misc_feature   MCS (fragment): pBluescript multiple cloning site
   7207..7225    -  promoter       T7 promoter: promoter for bacteriophage T7 RNA polymerase
   7228..7385    +  CDS            lacZα (fragment): LacZα fragment of β-galactosidase; lacZ fragment
   7389..7817    +  rep_origin     f1 ori (sequence partly withheld): f1 bacteriophage origin of replication; arrow indicates direction of (+) strand synthesis
   7845..7896    -  misc_feature   bom (fragment): basis of mobility region from pBR322
   7975..8778    -  CDS            URA3: orotidine-5'-phosphate decarboxylase, required for uracil biosynthesis; S. cerevisiae URA3; yeast auxotrophic marker, counterselectable with 5-fluoroorotic acid (5-FOA)
   8779..8994    -  promoter       URA3 promoter: S. cerevisiae URA3
   9002..9051    -  misc_feature   bom (fragment): basis of mobility region from pBR322
   9153..1       -  CDS            rop (fragment) (across the origin): Rop protein, which maintains plasmids at low copy number; rop
