[The description below was written by a language model from this plasmid's Addgene catalogue record and pLannotate feature annotations shown in this document.]
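Description:
pTH652-RLuc/maxFLuc is a yeast expression shuttle plasmid of about 9.2 kb, built on the pTH645-RLuc backbone, that carries two luciferase reporters for use in Saccharomyces cerevisiae. In yeast it is maintained through a CEN6/ARS element, which gives stable low-copy centromeric propagation, and is selected with the URA3 auxotrophic marker, which can also be counterselected with 5-FOA. In E. coli it replicates from a high-copy ColE1/pUC-type origin under ampicillin selection. An f1 origin, T3 and T7 promoters, and lac promoter/lacZα and multiple-cloning-site fragments are remnants of the pBluescript-like parent vector and play no evident role in the reporter design.

The payload consists of two divergently oriented expression cassettes. On one strand, the ADH1 promoter drives Renilla luciferase, terminated by the ADH2 terminator. On the other, the strong constitutive TDH3 (GAP) promoter drives firefly luciferase from Photinus pyralis, followed by a short ADH1 coding fragment and the ADH1 terminator. The firefly gene, inserted between retained BamHI and SalI sites, is the "max" variant: every codon of the original sequence has been replaced with the synonymous codon decoded by the most abundant tRNA in yeast, so the encoded protein is unchanged while the codon usage is optimised for decoding.

Having both reporters on one plasmid allows firefly and Renilla activities to be compared in the same cells. According to the associated publication's title, the construct was used to study how competition for tRNAs and ribosomes couples the expression of different mRNAs in yeast.
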