Addgene plasmid #29698: pTH652-RLuc/maxFLuc
Depositing lab: Tobias von der Haar. Depositing organization: London and South East University Group (LASE). Publication: The role of tRNA and ribosome competition in coupling the expression of different mRNAs in Saccharomyces cerevisiae. Chu D, Barnes DJ, von der Haar T. Nucleic Acids Res. 2011 Aug;39(15):6705-14. doi: 10.1093/nar/gkr300. Epub 2011 May 9. PubMed 21558172.
Backbone
  Vector backbone: pTH645-RLuc
  Backbone size w/o insert (bp): 7534
  Vector type: Yeast Expression
  Selectable markers: URA3
Growth in bacteria
  Bacterial resistance: Ampicillin, 100 μg/mL
  Growth temperature: 37°C
  Growth strain: DH5alpha
  Copy number: High Copy
Gene/Insert
  Gene/Insert name: Firefly Luciferase (alt name: FLuc)
  Species: Photinus pyralis
  Insert size (bp): 1659
  Mutation: All codons of the original FLuc gene were exchanged for those isoaccepting codons decoded by the most abundant tRNAs in yeast
  GenBank ID: AF043450
  Cloning method: Restriction Enzyme; 5′ cloning site BamHI (not destroyed); 3′ cloning site SalI (not destroyed)
  Sequencing primers: 5′ n/a
Terms and licenses: Academic/Nonprofit Terms; Industry Terms: Not Available to Industry
How to cite: pTH652-RLuc/maxFLuc was a gift from Tobias von der Haar (Addgene plasmid # 29698 ; http://n2t.net/addgene:29698 ; RRID:Addgene_29698)
