>Addgene plasmid #29698 | pTH652-RLuc/maxFLuc | addgene partial sequence | sequence record 37340 | pHybLex_rev 5'-GAGTCACTTTAAAATTTGTATACAC-3'
ATCATAAATCATAAGAAATTCGCTTATTTAGAAGTGTCAACAACGTATCTACCAACGATTTGACCCTTTT
CCATCTTTTCGTAAATTTCTGGCAAGGTAGACAAGCCGACAACCTTGATTGGAGACTTGACCAAACCTCT
GGCGAAGAAGTCCAAAGCTTGCATGCCTGCAGGTCGACTTACAACTTAGACTTGCCGCCCTTCTTAGCCT
TAATCAAAATTTCTCTAATCTTTCTAGCGTCCAACTTGCCAGTCAAGCCCTTTGGAACTTCGTCAACGAA
AACAACGCCGCCTCTCAACTTCTTAGCAGTAGTAACTTGAGAAGCAACGTAGTCAACAATTTCCTTTTCA
GTCATAGTCTTGCCGTGTTCCAAAACAACAACAGCAGCTGGCAATTCGCCAGCGTCGTCGTCTGGCAAGC
CAGCAACGCCAGCGTCGAAAATGTTTGGGTGTTGCAACAAAATAGATTCCAATTCAGCTGGAGCAACTTG
GTAGCCCTTGTACTTAATCAAAGACTTCAATCTGTCAACAATGAAGAAGTGTTCGTCTTCGTCCC
